Addgene plasmid #231378: pcDNA3.3_3xFLAG_SUMO_Eu1_HsAGO2(R97A, K98A)
Purpose: Express mutant human AGO2 with N-terminal 3xFLAG-SUMO_Eu1 tag in mammalian cells
Depositing lab: David Bartel. Depositing organization: Whitehead Institute for Biomedical Research. Publication: The structural basis for RNA slicing by human Argonaute2. Mohamed AA, Wang PY, Bartel DP, Vos SM. Cell Rep. 2025 Jan 28;44(1):115166. doi: 10.1016/j.celrep.2024.115166. Epub 2024 Dec 31. PubMed 39932188.
Backbone
  Vector backbone: pcDNA3.3
  Backbone size w/o insert (bp): 5413
  Vector type: Mammalian Expression
  Selectable markers: Neomycin (select with G418)
Growth in bacteria
  Bacterial resistance: Ampicillin, 100 μg/mL
  Growth temperature: 37°C
  Growth strain: DH5alpha
  Copy number: High Copy
Gene/Insert
  Gene/Insert name: Human Argonaute2 (alt name: AGO2)
  Species: H. sapiens (human), Synthetic
  Insert size (bp): 2958
  Mutation: R97A, K98A
  Entrez Gene: AGO2 (a.k.a. CASC7, EIF2C2, LESKRES, LINC00980, PPD, Q10)
  Promoter: CMV
  Tag / fusion protein: 3xFLAG-SUMO_Eu1 (N terminal on insert)
  Cloning method: Other
  Sequencing primers: 5′ CMV Forward; 3′ TK-pA-R
Terms and licenses: Academic/Nonprofit Terms; Industry Terms: Not Available to Industry
Depositor comments: With engineered orthogonal SUMO_Eu1 (Vera Rodriguez et al., JCB 2019) in N-terminal tag. Please visit https://doi.org/10.1101/2024.08.19.608718 for bioRxiv preprint.
How to cite: pcDNA3.3_3xFLAG_SUMO_Eu1_HsAGO2(R97A, K98A) was a gift from David Bartel (Addgene plasmid # 231378 ; http://n2t.net/addgene:231378 ; RRID:Addgene_231378)
