[The description below was written by a language model from this plasmid's Addgene catalogue record and pLannotate feature annotations shown in this document.]
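Description:
pcDNA3.3_3xFLAG_SUMO_Eu1_HsAGO2(R97A, K98A) is a mammalian expression plasmid built on the pcDNA3.3 backbone, about 8.4 kb in total, that produces a mutant form of human Argonaute2 (AGO2) carrying an N-terminal affinity and cleavage tag. It is maintained in E. coli through a high-copy ColE1/pUC-type origin and an ampicillin resistance gene (β-lactamase under its own promoter). An f1 phage origin is also present. For selection in mammalian cells, an SV40 early promoter drives the neomycin phosphotransferase gene, terminated by an SV40 polyadenylation signal, allowing G418 selection. The automated annotation also picks up small remnants of ble, lacI, the lac promoter/operator region, a bGH poly(A) signal and the pBR322 bom site, which appear to be backbone residue rather than functional parts.

The expression cassette uses the human CMV immediate-early enhancer and promoter to transcribe a single fusion open reading frame, ended by the HSV thymidine kinase poly(A) signal. The frame begins with a 3xFLAG epitope, followed by SUMO_Eu1, then the AGO2 coding sequence with the substitutions R97A and K98A. The depositor describes SUMO_Eu1 as an engineered orthogonal SUMO variant. The annotation tool matches this segment to a rice SUMO1 fragment, which is best read as a similarity hit rather than its true origin. An orthogonal SUMO module of this kind is generally intended to survive endogenous eukaryotic SUMO proteases while remaining removable by a matched protease, so the tag would support FLAG-based capture and then release of the protein. AGO2 is the guide-RNA-bound core of the RNA-induced silencing complex, and the associated study concerns the structural basis of RNA slicing by this enzyme. The record does not state the specific functional effect of the two alanine substitutions.
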