Features (pLannotate 1.2.2; 20 found; start..end, strand, type, name):
     50..429     +  enhancer       CMV enhancer: human cytomegalovirus immediate early enhancer
    430..633     +  promoter       CMV promoter: human cytomegalovirus (CMV) immediate early promoter
    751..816     +  CDS            3xFLAG: three tandem FLAG® epitope tags, followed by an enterokinase cleavage site
    865..1122    +  CDS            SUMO1 (fragment): SUMO1_ORYSJ - Also known as SMT3, SUM1. Experimental evidence at protein level: Swiss-Prot protein existence level 1. Ubiquitin-like protein which can be covalently attached to target lysines as a monomer. Does not seem to be involved in protein degradation and may function as an antagonist of ubiquitin in the degradation process (By similarity). From Oryza sativa subsp. japonica (Rice).
   1129..3702    +  CDS            AGO2 (sequence partly withheld): AGO2_HUMAN - Also known as EIF2C2. Experimental evidence at protein level: Swiss-Prot protein existence level 1. Required for RNA-mediated gene silencing (RNAi) by the RNA- induced silencing complex (RISC). The 'minimal RISC' appears to include AGO2 bound to a short guide RNA such as a microRNA (miRNA) or short interfering RNA (siRNA). These guide RNAs direct RISC to complementary mRNAs that are targets for RISC-mediated gene silencing. The precise mechanism of gene silencing depends on the degree of complementarity between the miRNA or siRNA and its target. Binding of RISC to a perfectly comp
   3801..3849    +  polyA_signal   HSV TK poly(A) signal: herpes simplex virus thymidine kinase polyadenylation signal (Cole and Stacy, 1985)
   3940..3956    -  polyA_signal   bGH poly(A) signal (fragment): bovine growth hormone polyadenylation signal
   4051..4479    +  rep_origin     f1 ori (sequence partly withheld): f1 bacteriophage origin of replication; arrow indicates direction of (+) strand synthesis
   4493..4822    +  promoter       SV40 promoter: SV40 enhancer and early promoter
   4889..5680    +  CDS            neo: KKA2_KLEPN - Also known as kan, nptII. Experimental evidence at protein level: Swiss-Prot protein existence level 1. Resistance to kanamycin, neomycin, paromomycin, ribostamycin, butirosin and gentamicin B. From Klebsiella pneumoniae.
   5706..5864    +  CDS            ble (fragment): BLE_KLEPN - Experimental evidence at protein level: Swiss-Prot protein existence level 1. Binding protein with a strong affinity to the bleomycin family of antibiotics. Binds to CL990; an antimitotic-antibiotic compound. From Klebsiella pneumoniae.
   5859..5980    +  polyA_signal   SV40 poly(A) signal: SV40 polyadenylation signal
   6053..6069    -  protein_bind   lac operator: The lac repressor binds to the lac operator to inhibit transcription in E. coli. This inhibition can be relieved by adding lactose or isopropyl-β-D-thiogalactopyranoside (IPTG). lac repressor encoded by lacI
   6077..6107    -  promoter       lac promoter: promoter for the E. coli lac operon
   6122..6143    -  protein_bind   CAP binding site: CAP binding activates transcription in the presence of cAMP. E. coli catabolite activator protein
   6156..6248    -  CDS            lacI (fragment): lac repressor; lacI; The lac repressor binds to the lac operator to inhibit transcription in E. coli. This inhibition can be relieved by adding lactose or isopropyl-β-D-thiogalactopyranoside (IPTG).
   6431..7019    -  rep_origin     ori: high-copy-number ColE1/pMB1/pBR322/pUC origin of replication
   7190..8050    -  CDS            AmpR: β-lactamase; bla; confers resistance to ampicillin, carbenicillin, and related antibiotics
   8051..8155    -  promoter       AmpR promoter: bla
   8214..8266    -  misc_feature   bom (fragment): basis of mobility region from pBR322
>Addgene plasmid #231378 | pcDNA3.3_3xFLAG_SUMO_Eu1_HsAGO2(R97A, K98A) | addgene full sequence | sequence record 457983 | Addgene NGS Result
GTTAGGCGTTTTGCGCTGCTTCGCGATGTACGGGCCAGATATACGCGTTGACATTGATTATTGACTAGTT
ATTAATAGTAATCAATTACGGGGTCATTAGTTCATAGCCCATATATGGAGTTCCGCGTTACATAACTTAC
GGTAAATGGCCCGCCTGGCTGACCGCCCAACGACCCCCGCCCATTGACGTCAATAATGACGTATGTTCCC
ATAGTAACGCCAATAGGGACTTTCCATTGACGTCAATGGGTGGAGTATTTACGGTAAACTGCCCACTTGG
CAGTACATCAAGTGTATCATATGCCAAGTACGCCCCCTATTGACGTCAATGACGGTAAATGGCCCGCCTG
GCATTATGCCCAGTACATGACCTTATGGGACTTTCCTACTTGGCAGTACATCTACGTATTAGTCATCGCT
ATTACCATGGTGATGCGGTTTTGGCAGTACATCAATGGGCGTGGATAGCGGTTTGACTCACGGGGATTTC
CAAGTCTCCACCCCATTGACGTCAATGGGAGTTTGTTTTGGCACCAAAATCAACGGGACTTTCCAAAATG
TCGTAACAACTCCGCCCCATTGACGCAAATGGGCGGTAGGCGTGTACGGTGGGAGGTCTATATAAGCAGA
GCTCGTTTAGTGAACCGTCAGATCGCCTGGAGACGCCATCCACGCTGTTTTGACCTCCATAGAAGACACC
GGGACCGATCCAGCCTCCGGACTCTAGAGGATCGAACCCTTGCCACCATGGACTACAAAGACCATGACGG
TGATTATAAAGATCATGATATCGATTACAAGGATGACGATGACAAGCTTGGTGGTGCTAGCGGATCTGCT
GCGGGTGGCGAAGAAGATAAGAAACCGGCAGGTGGCGAAGGTGGCGGTGCCCATATCAACCTGAAAGTGA
AAGGTCAAGACGGCAACGAAGTCTTTTTCCGCATCAAACGTTCTACCCAGCTGAAAAAGCTGATGAACGC
ATACTGTGACCGTCAGTCTGTAGACATGAAGGCAATTGCTTTCCTCTTTAAGGGTCGTCGCCTACGTGCG
GAAAGGACCCCGGATGAACTGGAAATGGAAGATGGCGACGAAATCGACGCAATGCTGCACCAGACTGGAG
GCGGATCCTACTCGGGAGCCGGCCCCGCACTTGCACCTCCTGCGCCGCCGCCCCCCATCCAAGGATATGC
CTTCAAGCCTCCACCTAGACCCGACTTTGGGACCTCCGGGAGAACAATCAAATTACAGGCCAATTTCTTC
GAAATGGACATCCCCAAAATTGACATCTATCATTATGAATTGGATATCAAGCCAGAGAAGTGCCCGAGGA
GAGTTAACAGGGAAATCGTGGAACACATGGTCCAGCACTTTAAAACACAGATCTTTGGGGATCGGAAGCC
CGTGTTTGACGGCGCGGCGAATCTATACACAGCCATGCCCCTTCCGATTGGGAGGGACAAGGTGGAGCTG
GAGGTCACGCTGCCAGGAGAAGGCAAGGATCGCATCTTCAAGGTGTCCATCAAGTGGGTGTCCTGCGTGA
GCTTGCAGGCGTTACACGATGCACTTTCAGGGCGGCTGCCTAGCGTCCCTTTTGAGACGATCCAGGCCCT
GGACGTGGTCATGAGGCACTTGCCATCCATGAGGTACACCCCCGTGGGCCGCTCCTTCTTCACCGCGTCC
GAAGGCTGCTCTAACCCTCTTGGCGGGGGCCGAGAAGTGTGGTTTGGCTTCCATCAGTCCGTCCGGCCTT
CTCTCTGGAAAATGATGCTGAATATTGATGTGTCAGCAACAGCGTTTTACAAGGCACAGCCAGTAATCGA
GTTTGTTTGTGAAGTTTTGGATTTTAAAAGTATTGAAGAACAACAAAAACCTCTGACAGATTCCCAAAGG
GTAAAGTTTACCAAAGAAATTAAAGGTCTAAAGGTGGAGATAACGCACTGTGGGCAGATGAAGAGGAAGT
ACCGCGTCTGCAATGTGACCCGGCGGCCCGCCAGTCACCAAACATTCCCGCTGCAGCAGGAGAGCGGGCA
GACGGTGGAGTGCACGGTGGCCCAGTATTTCAAGGACAGGCACAAGCTTGTTCTGCGCTACCCCCACCTC
CCATGTTTACAAGTCGGACAGGAGCAGAAACACACCTACCTTCCCCTGGAGGTCTGTAACATTGTGGCAG
GACAAAGATGTATTAAAAAATTAACGGACAATCAGACCTCAACCATGATCAGAGCAACTGCTAGGTCGGC
GCCCGATCGGCAAGAAGAGATTAGCAAATTGATGCGAAGTGCAAGTTTCAACACAGATCCATACGTCCGT
GAATTTGGAATCATGGTCAAAGATGAGATGACAGACGTGACTGGGCGGGTGCTGCAGCCGCCCTCCATCC
TCTACGGGGGCAGGAATAAAGCTATTGCGACCCCTGTCCAGGGCGTCTGGGACATGCGGAAC
[405 nt withheld, positions 2443-2847]
AACAACATCCTGCTGCCCCAGGGCAGGCCGCCGGTGTTCCAGCAGCCCGTCATCTTTCTGGGAGCAGACG
TCACTCACCCCCCCGCCGGGGATGGGAAGAAGCCCTCCATTGCCGCCGTGGTGGGCAGCATGGACGCCCA
CCCCAATCGCTACTGCGCCACCGTGCGCGTGCAGCAGCACCGGCAGGAGATCATACAAGACCTGGCCGCC
ATGGTCCGCGAGCTCCTCATCCAGTTCTACAAGTCCACGCGCTTCAAGCCCACCCGCATCATCTTCTACC
GCGACGGTGTCTCTGAAGGCCAGTTCCAGCAGGTTCTCCACCACGAGTTGCTGGCCATCCGTGAGGCCTG
TATCAAGCTAGAAAAAGACTACCAGCCCGGGATCACCTTCATCGTGGTGCAGAAGAGGCACCACACCCGG
CTCTTCTGCACTGACAAGAACGAGCGGGTTGGGAAAAGTGGAAACATTCCAGCAGGCACGACTGTGGACA
CGAAAATCACCCACCCCACCGAGTTCGACTTCTACCTGTGTAGTCACGCTGGCATCCAGGGGACAAGCAG
GCCTTCGCACTATCACGTCCTCTGGGACGACAATCGTTTCTCCTCTGATGAGCTGCAGATCCTAACCTAC
CAGCTGTGTCACACCTACGTGCGCTGCACACGCTCCGTGTCCATCCCAGCGCCAGCATACTACGCTCACC
TGGTGGCCTTCCGGGCCAGGTACCACCTGGTGGATAAGGAACATGACAGTGCTGAAGGAAGCCATACCTC
TGGGCAGAGTAACGGGCGAGACCACCAAGCACTGGCCAAGGCGGTCCAGGTTCACCAAGACACTCTGCGC
ACCATGTACTTTGCTTGAAAGGGTTCGATCCCTACCGGTTAGTAATGAGTTTAAACGGGGGAGGCTAACT
GAAACACGGAAGGAGACAATACCGGAAGGAACCCGCGCTATGACGGCAATAAAAAGACAGAATAAAACGC
ACGGGTGTTGGGTCGTTTGTTCATAAACGCGGGGTTCGGTCCCAGGGCTGGCACTCTGTCGATACCCCAC
CGAGACCCCATTGGGGCCAATACGCCCGCGTTTCTTCCTTTTCCCCACCCCACCCCCCAAGTTCGGGTGA
AGGCCCAGGGCTCGCAGCCAACGTCGGGGCGGCAGGCCCTGCCATAGCAGATCTGCGCAGCTGGGGCTCT
AGGGGGTATCCCC
[124 nt withheld, positions 4051-4174]
C
[91 nt withheld, positions 4176-4266]
A
[49 nt withheld, positions 4268-4316]
CCTTTGACGTTGGAGTCCACGTTCTTT
[37 nt withheld, positions 4344-4380]
ACCCTATCTCGGTCTATTCTTTTGATTTATAAGGGATTTTGCCGATTTCGGCCTATTGGTTAAAAAATGA
GCTGATTTAACAAAAATTTAACGCGAATTAATTCTGTGGAATGTGTGTCAGTTAGGGTGTGGAAAGTCCC
CAGGCTCCCCAGCAGGCAGAAGTATGCAAAGCATGCATCTCAATTAGTCAGCAACCAGGTGTGGAAAGTC
CCCAGGCTCCCCAGCAGGCAGAAGTATGCAAAGCATGCATCTCAATTAGTCAGCAACCATAGTCCCGCCC
CTAACTCCGCCCATCCCGCCCCTAACTCCGCCCAGTTCCGCCCATTCTCCGCCCCATGGCTGACTAATTT
TTTTTATTTATGCAGAGGCCGAGGCCGCCTCTGCCTCTGAGCTATTCCAGAAGTAGTGAGGAGGCTTTTT
TGGAGGCCTAGGCTTTTGCAAAAAGCTCCCGGGAGCTTGTATATCCATTTTCGGATCTGATCAAGAGACA
GGATGAGGATCGTTTCGCATGATTGAACAAGATGGATTGCACGCAGGTTCTCCGGCCGCTTGGGTGGAGA
GGCTATTCGGCTATGACTGGGCACAACAGACAATCGGCTGCTCTGATGCCGCCGTGTTCCGGCTGTCAGC
GCAGGGGCGCCCGGTTCTTTTTGTCAAGACCGACCTGTCCGGTGCCCTGAATGAACTGCAGGACGAGGCA
GCGCGGCTATCGTGGCTGGCCACGACGGGCGTTCCTTGCGCAGCTGTGCTCGACGTTGTCACTGAAGCGG
GAAGGGACTGGCTGCTATTGGGCGAAGTGCCGGGGCAGGATCTCCTGTCATCTCACCTTGCTCCTGCCGA
GAAAGTATCCATCATGGCTGATGCAATGCGGCGGCTGCATACGCTTGATCCGGCTACCTGCCCATTCGAC
CACCAAGCGAAACATCGCATCGAGCGAGCACGTACTCGGATGGAAGCCGGTCTTGTCGATCAGGATGATC
TGGACGAAGAGCATCAGGGGCTCGCGCCAGCCGAACTGTTCGCCAGGCTCAAGGCGCGCATGCCCGACGG
CGAGGATCTCGTCGTGACCCATGGCGATGCCTGCTTGCCGAATATCATGGTGGAAAATGGCCGCTTTTCT
GGATTCATCGACTGTGGCCGGCTGGGTGTGGCGGACCGCTATCAGGACATAGCGTTGGCTACCCGTGATA
TTGCTGAAGAGCTTGGCGGCGAATGGGCTGACCGCTTCCTCGTGCTTTACGGTATCGCCGCTCCCGATTC
GCAGCGCATCGCCTTCTATCGCCTTCTTGACGAGTTCTTCTGAGCGGGACTCTGGGGTTCGCGAAATGAC
CGACCAAGCGACGCCCAACCTGCCATCACGAGATTTCGATTCCACCGCCGCCTTCTATGAAAGGTTGGGC
TTCGGAATCGTTTTCCGGGACGCCGGCTGGATGATCCTCCAGCGCGGGGATCTCATGCTGGAGTTCTTCG
CCCACCCCAACTTGTTTATTGCAGCTTATAATGGTTACAAATAAAGCAATAGCATCACAAATTTCACAAA
TAAAGCATTTTTTTCACTGCATTCTAGTTGTGGTTTGTCCAAACTCATCAATGTATCTTATCATGTCTGT
ATACCGTCGACCTCTAGCTAGAGCTTGGCGTAATCATGGTCATAGCTGTTTCCTGTGTGAAATTGTTATC
CGCTCACAATTCCACACAACATACGAGCCGGAAGCATAAAGTGTAAAGCCTGGGGTGCCTAATGAGTGAG
CTAACTCACATTAATTGCGTTGCGCTCACTGCCCGCTTTCCAGTCGGGAAACCTGTCGTGCCAGCTGCAT
TAATGAATCGGCCAACGCGCGGGGAGAGGCGGTTTGCGTATTGGGCGCTCTTCCGCTTCCTCGCTCACTG
ACTCGCTGCGCTCGGTCGTTCGGCTGCGGCGAGCGGTATCAGCTCACTCAAAGGCGGTAATACGGTTATC
CACAGAATCAGGGGATAACGCAGGAAAGAACATGTGAGCAAAAGGCCAGCAAAAGGCCAGGAACCGTAAA
AAGGCCGCGTTGCTGGCGTTTTTCCATAGGCTCCGCCCCCCTGACGAGCATCACAAAAATCGACGCTCAA
GTCAGAGGTGGCGAAACCCGACAGGACTATAAAGATACCAGGCGTTTCCCCCTGGAAGCTCCCTCGTGCG
CTCTCCTGTTCCGACCCTGCCGCTTACCGGATACCTGTCCGCCTTTCTCCCTTCGGGAAGCGTGGCGCTT
TCTCATAGCTCACGCTGTAGGTATCTCAGTTCGGTGTAGGTCGTTCGCTCCAAGCTGGGCTGTGTGCACG
AACCCCCCGTTCAGCCCGACCGCTGCGCCTTATCCGGTAACTATCGTCTTGAGTCCAACCCGGTAAGACA
CGACTTATCGCCACTGGCAGCAGCCACTGGTAACAGGATTAGCAGAGCGAGGTATGTAGGCGGTGCTACA
GAGTTCTTGAAGTGGTGGCCTAACTACGGCTACACTAGAAGAACAGTATTTGGTATCTGCGCTCTGCTGA
AGCCAGTTACCTTCGGAAAAAGAGTTGGTAGCTCTTGATCCGGCAAACAAACCACCGCTGGTAGCGGTGG
TTTTTTTGTTTGCAAGCAGCAGATTACGCGCAGAAAAAAAGGATCTCAAGAAGATCCTTTGATCTTTTCT
ACGGGGTCTGACGCTCAGTGGAACGAAAACTCACGTTAAGGGATTTTGGTCATGAGATTATCAAAAAGGA
TCTTCACCTAGATCCTTTTAAATTAAAAATGAAGTTTTAAATCAATCTAAAGTATATATGAGTAAACTTG
GTCTGACAGTTACCAATGCTTAATCAGTGAGGCACCTATCTCAGCGATCTGTCTATTTCGTTCATCCATA
GTTGCCTGACTCCCCGTCGTGTAGATAACTACGATACGGGAGGGCTTACCATCTGGCCCCAGTGCTGCAA
TGATACCGCGAGACCCACGCTCACCGGCTCCAGATTTATCAGCAATAAACCAGCCAGCCGGAAGGGCCGA
GCGCAGAAGTGGTCCTGCAACTTTATCCGCCTCCATCCAGTCTATTAATTGTTGCCGGGAAGCTAGAGTA
AGTAGTTCGCCAGTTAATAGTTTGCGCAACGTTGTTGCCATTGCTACAGGCATCGTGGTGTCACGCTCGT
CGTTTGGTATGGCTTCATTCAGCTCCGGTTCCCAACGATCAAGGCGAGTTACATGATCCCCCATGTTGTG
CAAAAAAGCGGTTAGCTCCTTCGGTCCTCCGATCGTTGTCAGAAGTAAGTTGGCCGCAGTGTTATCACTC
ATGGTTATGGCAGCACTGCATAATTCTCTTACTGTCATGCCATCCGTAAGATGCTTTTCTGTGACTGGTG
AGTACTCAACCAAGTCATTCTGAGAATAGTGTATGCGGCGACCGAGTTGCTCTTGCCCGGCGTCAATACG
GGATAATACCGCGCCACATAGCAGAACTTTAAAAGTGCTCATCATTGGAAAACGTTCTTCGGGGCGAAAA
CTCTCAAGGATCTTACCGCTGTTGAGATCCAGTTCGATGTAACCCACTCGTGCACCCAACTGATCTTCAG
CATCTTTTACTTTCACCAGCGTTTCTGGGTGAGCAAAAACAGGAAGGCAAAATGCCGCAAAAAAGGGAAT
AAGGGCGACACGGAAATGTTGAATACTCATACTCTTCCTTTTTCAATATTATTGAAGCATTTATCAGGGT
TATTGTCTCATGAGCGGATACATATTTGAATGTATTTAGAAAAATAAACAAATAGGGGTTCCGCGCACAT
TTCCCCGAAAAGTGCCACCTGACGTCGACGGATCGGGAGATCTCCCGATCCCCTATGGTGCACTCTCAGT
ACAATCTGCTCTGATGCCGCATAGTTAAGCCAGTATCTGCTCCCTGCTTGTGTGTTGGAGGTCGCTGAGT
AGTGCGCGAGCAAAATTTAAGCTACAACAAGGCAAGGCTTGACCGACAATTGCATGAAGAATCTGCTTAG
G
